>Addgene plasmid #15292 | pBabe-Puro-Flag-IKBKE | addgene partial sequence | sequence record 21762 | 15292 with pBABE5'
AGACGATGACGACAAGCAATTGACAAGTTTGTACAAAAAAGTTGGCATGCAGAGCACAGCCAATTACCTG
TGGCACACAGATGACCTGCTGGGGCAGGGGGCCACTGCCAGTGTGTACAAGGCCCGCAACAAGAAATCCG
GAGAGCTGGTTGCTGTGAAGGTCTTCAACACTACCAGCTACCTGCGGCCCCGCGAGGTGCAGGTGAGGGA
GTTTGAGGTCCTGCGGAAGCTGAACCACCAGAACATCGTCAAGCTCTTTGCGGTGGAGGAGACGGGCGGA
AGCCGGCAGAAGGTACTGGTGATGGAGTACTGCTCCAGTGGGAGCCTGCTGAGTGTGCTGGAGAGCCCTG
AGAATGCCTTTGGGCTGCCTGAGGATGAGTTCCTGGTGGTGCTGCGCTGTGTGGTGGCCGGCATGAACCA
CCTGCGGGAGAACGGCATTGTGCATCGCGACATCAAGCCGGGGAACATCATGCGCCTCGTAGGGGAAGAG
GGGCAGAACATCTACAAGCTGACAGACTTCGGCGCTGCCCGGGAACTGGATGATGATGAAAAGTTCGTCT
CGGTCTATGGGACTG
