[The description below was written by a language model from this plasmid's Addgene catalogue record.]
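Description:
pBabe-Puro-Flag-IKBKE is a retroviral mammalian expression plasmid built on the pBabe-puro backbone (about 5.1 kb without insert). It carries a roughly 2.2 kb human IKBKE cDNA, encoding the kinase also known as IKKε or IKK-i. The open reading frame has an N-terminal Flag epitope tag, so the exogenous protein can be detected or immunoprecipitated with anti-Flag antibodies and distinguished from endogenous IKBKE. The insert was placed by restriction cloning, using a BglII/BamHI compatible-end junction at the 5′ side, which destroyed the site, and SnaBI at the 3′ side, which remains intact. In bacteria the plasmid is maintained at high copy number under ampicillin selection.

No feature table accompanies the record, so individual regulatory elements are not listed. pBabe-puro vectors are generally Moloney murine leukemia virus-based designs in which the long terminal repeats and a packaging signal flank the cargo. In that design the 5′ LTR drives transcription of the inserted gene, and a separate internal promoter expresses a puromycin resistance gene for selecting transduced mammalian cells. The plasmid would be introduced into a packaging cell line that supplies the viral proteins in trans. The resulting replication-defective retrovirus integrates the Flag-IKBKE cassette stably into dividing target cells. The associated publication identified IKBKE as a breast cancer oncogene through integrative genomic approaches. This suggests the construct was used for stable overexpression of tagged IKBKE in studies of cell transformation and kinase signalling.
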