Addgene plasmid #15292: pBabe-Puro-Flag-IKBKE
Depositing lab: William Hahn. Depositing organization: Dana-Farber Cancer Institute. Publication: Integrative Genomic Approaches Identify IKBKE as a Breast Cancer Oncogene. Boehm JS, Zhao JJ, Yao J, Kim SY, Firestein R, Dunn IF, Sjostrom SK, Garraway LA, Weremowicz S, Richardson AL, Greulich H, Stewart CJ, Mulvey LA, Shen RR, Ambrogio L, Hirozane-Kishikawa T, Hill DE, Vidal M, Meyerson M, Grenier JK, Hinkle G, Root DE, Roberts TM, Lander ES, Polyak K, Hahn WC. Cell. 2007 Jun 15. 129(6):1065-1079. 10.1016/j.cell.2007.03.052 PubMed 17574021.
Backbone
  Vector backbone: pBabe-puro
  Backbone size w/o insert (bp): 5100
  Vector type: Mammalian Expression, Retroviral
Growth in bacteria
  Bacterial resistance: Ampicillin, 100 μg/mL
  Growth temperature: 37°C
  Growth strain: DH5alpha
  Copy number: High Copy
Gene/Insert
  Gene/Insert name: IKBKE (alt name: IKKE)
  Species: H. sapiens (human)
  Insert size (bp): 2200
  Entrez Gene: IKBKE (a.k.a. IKK-E, IKK-i, IKKE, IKKI)
  Tag / fusion protein: Flag (N terminal on insert)
  Cloning method: Restriction Enzyme; 5′ cloning site BglII/BamHI (destroyed during cloning); 3′ cloning site SnaBI (not destroyed)
  Sequencing primers: 5′ MSCV
Terms and licenses: Academic/Nonprofit Terms; Industry Terms: Not Available to Industry
How to cite: pBabe-Puro-Flag-IKBKE was a gift from William Hahn (Addgene plasmid # 15292 ; http://n2t.net/addgene:15292 ; RRID:Addgene_15292)
